>Addgene plasmid #19402 | pCM3.29 | depositor full sequence | sequence record 9054 | Author sequence
CTTTCCTGCGTTATCCCCTGATTCTGTGGATAACCGTATTACCGCTAGCCAGGAAGAGTTTGTAGAAACG
CAAAAAGGCCATCCGTCAGGATGGCCTTCTGCTTAGTTTGATGCCTGGCAGTTTATGGCGGGCGTCCTGC
CCGCCACCCTCCGGGCCGTTGCTTCACAACGTTCAAATCCGCTCCCGGCGGATTTGTCCTACTCAGGAGA
GCGTTCACCGACAAACAACAGATAAAACGAAAGGCCCAGTCTTCCGACTGAGCCTTTCGTTTTATTTGAT
GCCTGGCAGTTCCCTACTCTCGCGTTAACGCTAGCATGGATCTCGGGCCCCAAATAATGATTTTATTTTG
ACTGATAGTGACCTGTTCGTTGCAACAAATTGATGAGCAATGCTTTTTTATAATGCCAAGTTTGTACAAA
AAAGCAGGCTCCATGACAACTCACCTACCGAGCACATCTCAAAATGGCGAAGAGATATCTGCTGAGCAAT
TCAACAGGTGATTTATTTAATTTAATAACAATTTAATCAATTTTTTATTTTCAGGATATTTCACGAACGC
AACGTCATCGTTCTGGATTGTCGATCAAATGGTGATTCAGTGAAACGAGCCAATCGGTTAGTATTTTAAA
TTTATTTTTCTCGTAATCAAAAAATCTAAAAACCTTCTAAATAATAAACAATCTCGGTGTAGATTCTTTT
GCAGTCTTCGATTACCGGCTCTCCTTCAACGCCGTTTAATGGGCGGTTCAATGCGACTTTCAACAGTACC
TGATCTGAAGGATCTGAATGTGAGTTTATTATTATTATTTTTACACATTTATTTCAATAAAAACGGACAG
AAAACATTAAAATTGTTCGAAAAATACTGAAAATCATTTTCAGAATTCTCCTGATCAATGTCCCGAAGTT
CTTCTCATCCCCGGCGACAGTGAACAAGACGAGCAGCTCTCGGCAGCTTTAGCTCGAAATCTGAAATCCA
ACCACTATCGTCATTTTGTGCTCGGCGAGCCTGTCAAGACACTTCTCTCCCAGTTTCCGACCCTTCGTGA
TGCAGCCGACGAAAATTGGAACACCACGTTTCAAATGAACTCGATGCCGGGTCAAGCAAGTGGGCAACAA
GCATCAAGTGGACCGCTTCTTAACTTAAAGTTAGTTTTTTTAATTAAAAACTTATTAAGTTATTTCTAAT
TTTTTTAAATTATAAAAATTAAAGATTCGATCCGTGAATTTTGATTGTGAAGAAATTTCATGTTTTCACA
GCCAAATTAGCATGAAATATCTTTTCAATCTTATACGAATTAATTTTCATTCGAAAAAGGAAATAAATCA
AGCAATATCGAAACTTTATTGAAAAAATAAACGAAAAAGCAGTGGAAATCGGCCCGACTCTATTTCTGTA
CGACGCTGCTTTTTTTCAAAATTTCCCAGATCGATCCTTTAATTTTAACAGTATAACCAGGTTTGAAGCT
CCAAAAATGCATGTATTGTTAATTGAAAAAAATTCCAGAAAACAGTAGATAATTTTTATTTTCCAGCCAA
CTCCGATTGGAAGGTGAAGATCAAGGCGGAAAACAACGTGCAGAGTTTCCTGTAAAGTTAACCAATTTCT
TGTATCTTGGAAACGCGGAGACCGCTAAAAATCGAGATGTTCTTAAAAAGTGACACTATTATTCGATATT
ATATATATTCTTAACAAAAAACCCAATTTTCAGATATTCTATCTCACATGTAATAAATGTCACATCAAAT
TTGCCAAACACGTTCGAAGAAGACCCAAATATGCGATATTTAAGAATATCGGCCGATGATAACGCTTCAC
ATAATCTAACAAAATTCTTCCCTGGTTTGTAATTGATTTTTCTGAGTTTTCTTAAAAATATTCCTTTTCA
GAAGCCATATCCTTCATTGATGATGCGCGACGCAACGATTCAGCATGTCTTGTGCATTGTCTGGCTGGAA
TTTCCAGAAGCGTTACAATATGTCTGGCGTATCTCATGAAGACTGAAATGTAATTTGATTTAGATTTTAT
AGATTAAAAAAAATTGATATTTTTCAGGTGTACTCTTGATTCTGCCTACGAATGGGTTCAAAAGAGAAAT
GCAAGCATTGCTCCAAATTTTCATTTTATGGGACAACTCACAGACTACGAGAAGATGTTGGGATTGAATA
GCAATCGAGTCGGGGTTAGTAGGCAAGCTGTAAATTTTGATGTTCACTTTTTCTGCATTTTTAAATTAAA
GAAAAAAGAGGAGAACTCCCCAGAATCAAGAATTTTAGCCGAAACTGCAGTTTAAACTGTAAAATCGTGC
AGAAAAATACATACTGTGTTGTTCACGTGTAGTACACCGTAAATCGACACAGGTTGCTGCCTTTGTGGTT
CAAATCCTACCCGTTGATTGCTTATCCGTTAGAATATTTTAATAAATCGTCCTTCTTCTACAAATGTTCT
TTTAGTGATTTTTTCGTATTTCAGACATATCCTTCCTCGGCTCCTCGTTCTCCATCTTGTGCCATCGAAG
CAGCAGCAGTATCACAAGTTGGAGGCCTTCTAACTCCACCACCAACAAGCTGTTCGGCGTCACCTCAATC
GAGTAATCACTCGGCAAAGTCATTTCACTAGAAGAATTCACCCCTTCTTATAATTTTTCATCATATTTTT
TCATCCATTTTTATCGTCCTCATGCAGCTAGATGTACAAATAATACAACTCTACTACCTGTTATGTTTCC
TAGTTGTCATACCATTGTGATATTCTTTCTTTTTGGTAGATCCACTTCCTGTCCCATGACTGTCCTTTTT
TATGTCTCGACGTTCTTTTCTCTTGTGAAATGACCCTACCATGATGCCTGTTTTACCAAATCAATAATTT
TAAACCACCACCACCACAACGACACGTGTCTCTTTCCCTTTTCATTACCGTATAGTTCATTTCCCCCACT
ACGACACTTTCCATACAATCTCTGTACCTTATTTTTCTCTCATTTGTCAGACTTTCAAAATTGAGTTTTC
TCTTTTTCCCATCATCTCCCCTAAAACCACTTTCCCGAGAAAATCCGCAACATTGTTATTGCCATGACCT
TACTTTTCCCTCCCAATTCTCAATCAGCACCACCATTTCCTGCTATCACACTTTCTCCCCATTCACTGAT
TTCAGCCTCGTCTAATTCACCTAAATTTTCATAATTGTTCTCGATTTTATCTTTTTCTTCTCTCATTCAA
ATCACCGACTCTGAACTTTTTAGTGAACGCCGAGTCTTTGATTCCACCCAGCTTTCTTGTACAAAGTGGG
CATTATAAGAAAGCATTGCTTATCAATTTGTTGCAACGAACAGGTCACTATCAGTCAAAATAAAATCATT
ATTTGCCATCCAGCTGCAGCTCTGGCCCGTGTCTCAAAATCTCTGATGTTACATTGCACAAGATAAAAAT
ATATCATCATGAACAATAAAACTGTCTGCTTACATAAACAGTAATACAAGGGGTGTTATGAGCCATATTC
AACGGGAAACGTCGAGGCCGCGATTAAATTCCAACATGGATGCTGATTTATATGGGTATAAATGGGCTCG
CGATAATGTCGGGCAATCAGGTGCGACAATCTATCGCTTGTATGGGAAGCCCGATGCGCCAGAGTTGTTT
CTGAAACATGGCAAAGGTAGCGTTGCCAATGATGTTACAGATGAGATGGTCAGACTAAACTGGCTGACGG
AATTTATGCCTCTTCCGACCATCAAGCATTTTATCCGTACTCCTGATGATGCATGGTTACTCACCACTGC
GATCCCCGGAAAAACAGCATTCCAGGTATTAGAAGAATATCCTGATTCAGGTGAAAATATTGTTGATGCG
CTGGCAGTGTTCCTGCGCCGGTTGCATTCGATTCCTGTTTGTAATTGTCCTTTTAACAGCGATCGCGTAT
TTCGTCTCGCTCAGGCGCAATCACGAATGAATAACGGTTTGGTTGATGCGAGTGATTTTGATGACGAGCG
TAATGGCTGGCCTGTTGAACAAGTCTGGAAAGAAATGCATAAACTTTTGCCATTCTCACCGGATTCAGTC
GTCACTCATGGTGATTTCTCACTTGATAACCTTATTTTTGACGAGGGGAAATTAATAGGTTGTATTGATG
TTGGACGAGTCGGAATCGCAGACCGATACCAGGATCTTGCCATCCTATGGAACTGCCTCGGTGAGTTTTC
TCCTTCATTACAGAAACGGCTTTTTCAAAAATATGGTATTGATAATCCTGATATGAATAAATTGCAGTTT
CATTTGATGCTCGATGAGTTTTTCTAATCAGAATTGGTTAATTGGTTGTAACACTGGCAGAGCATTACGC
TGACTTGACGGGACGGCGCAAGCTCATGACCAAAATCCCTTAACGTGAGTTTTCGTTCCACTGAGCGTCA
GACCCCGTAGAAAAGATCAAAGGATCTTCTTGAGATCCTTTTTTTCTGCGCGTAATCTGCTGCTTGCAAA
CAAAAAAACCACCGCTACCAGCGGTGGTTTGTTTGCCGGATCAAGAGCTACCAACTCTTTTTCCGAAGGT
AACTGGCTTCAGCAGAGCGCAGATACCAAATACTGTCCTTCTAGTGTAGCCGTAGTTAGGCCACCACTTC
AAGAACTCTGTAGCACCGCCTACATACCTCGCTCTGCTAATCCTGTTACCAGTGGCTGCTGCCAGTGGCG
ATAAGTCGTGTCTTACCGGGTTGGACTCAAGACGATAGTTACCGGATAAGGCGCAGCGGTCGGGCTGAAC
GGGGGGTTCGTGCACACAGCCCAGCTTGGAGCGAACGACCTACACCGAACTGAGATACCTACAGCGTGAG
CTATGAGAAAGCGCCACGCTTCCCGAAGGGAGAAAGGCGGACAGGTATCCGGTAAGCGGCAGGGTCGGAA
CAGGAGAGCGCACGAGGGAGCTTCCAGGGGGAAACGCCTGGTATCTTTATAGTCCTGTCGGGTTTCGCCA
CCTCTGACTTGAGCGTCGATTTTTGTGATGCTCGTCAGGGGGGCGGAGCCTATGGAAAAACGCCAGCAAC
GCGGCCTTTTTACGGTTCCTGGCCTTTTGCTGGCCTTTTGCTCACATGTT
Features (pLannotate 1.2.2; 13 found; start..end, strand, type, name):
      1..46      +  rep_origin     RSF ori (fragment): Plasmids containing the RSF 1030 origin of replication can be propagated in E. coli cells that contain additional plasmids with compatible origins.
     73..100     -  terminator     rrnB T2 terminator: transcription terminator T2 from the E. coli rrnB gene
    232..275     +  terminator     rrnB T1 terminator: Escherichia coli rrnB; transcription terminator T1 from the E. coli rrnB gene
    332..416     +  protein_bind   attL3 (fragment): mutant version of attL; recombination site for the Gateway® LR reaction LR Clonase™
    407..427     +  protein_bind   attB1: mutant version of attB; core recombination site for the Gateway® BP reaction BP Clonase™
    433..789     +  CDS            lip-1 (fragment): DUSL_CAEEL - Experimental evidence at protein level: Swiss-Prot protein existence level 1. Dephosphorylates MAP kinase mpk-1. From Caenorhabditis elegans.
    884..1843    +  CDS            lip-1 (fragment): DUSL_CAEEL - Experimental evidence at protein level: Swiss-Prot protein existence level 1. Dephosphorylates MAP kinase mpk-1. From Caenorhabditis elegans.
   1891..2184    +  CDS            lip-1 (fragment): DUSL_CAEEL - Experimental evidence at protein level: Swiss-Prot protein existence level 1. Dephosphorylates MAP kinase mpk-1. From Caenorhabditis elegans.
   2475..2618    +  CDS            lip-1 (fragment): DUSL_CAEEL - Experimental evidence at protein level: Swiss-Prot protein existence level 1. Dephosphorylates MAP kinase mpk-1. From Caenorhabditis elegans.
   3269..3289    -  protein_bind   attB2: mutant version of attB; core recombination site for the Gateway® BP reaction BP Clonase™
   3280..3364    -  protein_bind   attL4 (fragment): mutant version of attL; recombination site for the Gateway® LR reaction LR Clonase™
   3488..4297    +  CDS            KanR: aminoglycoside phosphotransferase; aph(3')-Ia; confers resistance to kanamycin in bacteria or G418 (Geneticin®) in eukaryotes
   4440..5028    +  rep_origin     ori: high-copy-number ColE1/pMB1/pBR322/pUC origin of replication
