[The description below was written by a language model from this plasmid's Addgene catalogue record and pLannotate feature annotations shown in this document.]
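Description:
pCM3.29 is a Gateway entry clone built in the pDONR201 donor backbone and catalogued as a worm expression reagent, carrying the Caenorhabditis elegans lip-1 open reading frame together with its 3' region. It is propagated in E. coli from a high-copy ColE1/pUC-type origin and selected with kanamycin through an aph(3')-Ia (KanR) gene. The annotated sequence is about 5.1 kb, consistent with the recorded backbone of roughly 2.3 kb plus a 2.8 kb insert. A short fragment annotated as RSF ori at the start of the record is only a partial match, most likely reflecting similarity to the main origin rather than a second replicon.

The insert was introduced by a BP recombination that consumed the attP1 and attP2 sites, leaving the fragment flanked by attL-type sites. The automated annotation labels these as attL3/attL4 fragments overlapping attB1 and attB2 cores, which is best read as the attL1/attL2 arrangement expected for a pDONR201 entry clone. The lip-1 coding sequence, which encodes a dual-specificity phosphatase that dephosphorylates the MAP kinase mpk-1, appears as four separate fragments with gaps between them. This suggests a genomic fragment retaining introns, followed by several hundred bases of downstream sequence that would include the 3' UTR. rrnB T1 and T2 terminators upstream of the cassette insulate it from read-through transcription in bacteria.

The plasmid contains no promoter or reporter of its own. It is an intermediate, designed to be combined by LR recombination with other elements in a destination vector to assemble worm transgenes. The associated study examined the role of 3' UTRs in controlling gene expression in the C. elegans germline.
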