Addgene plasmid #19402: pCM3.29
Depositing lab: Geraldine Seydoux. Depositing organization: Johns Hopkins University and School of Medicine. Publication: 3' UTRs are the primary regulators of gene expression in the C. elegans germline. Merritt C, Rasoloson D, Ko D, Seydoux G. Curr Biol. 2008 Oct 14;18(19):1476-82. doi: 10.1016/j.cub.2008.08.013. Epub 2008 Sep 25. PubMed 18818082.
Backbone
  Vector backbone: pDONR201
  Backbone size w/o insert (bp): 2257
  Vector type: Worm Expression
Growth in bacteria
  Bacterial resistance: Kanamycin, 50 μg/mL
  Growth temperature: 37°C
  Growth strain: DH5alpha
  Growth instructions: DH5alpha
  Copy number: Unknown
Gene/Insert
  Gene/Insert name: lip-1 ORF+3' in pDONR201
  Species: C. elegans (nematode)
  Insert size (bp): 2835
  GenBank ID: NM_068652
  Entrez Gene: lip-1
  Cloning method: Gateway Cloning; 5′ cloning site attP1 (destroyed during cloning); 3′ cloning site attP2 (destroyed during cloning)
  Sequencing primers: 5′ n/a
Terms and licenses: Academic/Nonprofit Terms; Industry Terms: Not Available to Industry
How to cite: pCM3.29 was a gift from Geraldine Seydoux (Addgene plasmid # 19402 ; http://n2t.net/addgene:19402 ; RRID:Addgene_19402)
