>Addgene plasmid #19402 | pCM3.29 | addgene partial sequence | sequence record 25208 | 19402 with pDONR201F (TCGCGTTAACGCTAGCATGGATCTC)
TNATTTTGACTGATAGTGACCTGTTCGTTGCAACAAATTGATGAGCAATGCTTTTTTATAATGCCAACTT
TGTACAAAAAAGCAGGCTCCATGACAACTCACCTACCGAGCACATCTCAAAATGGCGAAGAGATATCTGC
TGAGCAATTCAACAGGTGATTTATTTAATTTAATAACAATTTAATCAATTTTTTATTTTCAGGATATTTC
ACGAACGCAACGTCATCGTTCTGGATTGTCGATCAAATGGTGATTCAGTGAAACGAGCCAATCGGTTAGT
ATTTTAAATTTATTTTTCTCGTAATCAAAAAATCTAAAAACCTTCTAAATAATAAACAATCTCGGTGTAG
ATTCTTTTGCAGTCTTCGATTACCGGCTCTCCTTCAACGCCGTTTAATGGGCGGTTCAATGCGACTTTCA
ACAGTACCTGATCTGAAGGATCTGAATGTGAGTTTATTATTATTATTTTTACACATTTATTTCAATAAAA
ACGGACAGAAAACATTAAAATTGTTCGAAAAATACTGAAAATCATTTTCAGAATTCTCCTGATCAATGTC
CCGAAGTTCTTCTCATCCCCGGCGACAGTGAACAAGACGAGCAGCTCTCGGCAGCTTTAGCTCGAAATCT
GAAATCCAACCACTATCGTCATTTTGTGCTCGGCGAGCCTGTCAAGACACTTCTCTCCCAGTTTCCNACC
CTTCNTGATGCAGCCGACGAAAATTG
